Addgene plasmid #148014: pnEA-NpHGB1_Y
Purpose: (Empty Backbone) Bacterial Expression vector
Depositing lab: Elisa Izaurralde. Depositing organization: Max Planck Institute for Developmental Biology. Publication: Deciphering correct strategies for multiprotein complex assembly by co-expression: application to complexes as large as the histone octamer. Diebold ML, Fribourg S, Koch M, Metzger T, Romier C. J Struct Biol. 2011 Aug;175(2):178-88. doi: 10.1016/j.jsb.2011.02.001. Epub 2011 Feb 12. PubMed 21320604.
Backbone
  Vector backbone: pnEA
  Vector type: Bacterial Expression
Growth in bacteria
  Bacterial resistance: Ampicillin, 100 μg/mL
  Growth temperature: 37°C
  Growth strain: DH5alpha
  Copy number: Low Copy
Gene/Insert
  Gene/Insert name: None
Terms and licenses: Academic/Nonprofit Terms; Industry Terms: Not Available to Industry
Depositor comments: Plasmids from this collection were made available to the research community and donated after the lab closed. Please note that the sequence provided by the depositing laboratory may be theoretical/predicted or based on Sanger sequencing results. There may be discrepancies between sequencing results obtained by Addgene and the depositor sequence. If an Addgene verified sequence is not available, please contact before placing your order to request that our lab fully sequence the plasmid.
How to cite: pnEA-NpHGB1_Y was a gift from Elisa Izaurralde (Addgene plasmid # 148014 ; http://n2t.net/addgene:148014 ; RRID:Addgene_148014)
