[The description below was written by a language model from this plasmid's Addgene catalogue record and pLannotate feature annotations shown in this document.]
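Description:
pnEA-NpHGB1_Y is an empty bacterial expression backbone of the pnEA family, a pET-like vector of about 6 kb intended for T7-driven protein production in E. coli. It is propagated through a ColE1/pMB1-type origin accompanied by the pBR322 bom region and the rop gene. Rop restrains copy number, which fits the catalogue's low-copy designation. Selection is by ampicillin through the bla gene and its own promoter. Several short fragments of the tetracycline resistance gene and the tet promoter are also annotated. These appear to be non-functional remnants of the pBR322 ancestry rather than a usable marker.

The expression cassette consists of a T7 promoter followed directly by a lac operator, the strong ribosome binding site from phage T7 gene 10, and a T7 terminator. A plasmid-borne lacI gene with its own promoter supplies repressor, so transcription is held off until IPTG is added in a host that provides T7 RNA polymerase. Between the RBS and the terminator, the annotation detects a short match to a composite His/TEV tag, probably reflecting a histidine tag. This is followed by a fragment of streptococcal protein G, consistent with the GB1 domain suggested by the plasmid name. GB1 is commonly used as an N-terminal solubility-enhancing fusion partner. The short gene 10-derived hit just upstream of the terminator is probably vector sequence rather than a deliberate tag.

No insert is present, and the record does not describe the cloning sites, any protease cleavage site, or the meaning of the "_Y" suffix. The associated publication concerns co-expression strategies for assembling multiprotein complexes, which suggests use for producing tagged subunits alone or alongside compatible vectors. The depositor sequence may be theoretical rather than fully verified.
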