Features (pLannotate 1.2.2; 20 found; start..end, strand, type, name):
    104..208     +  promoter       AmpR promoter: bla
    209..1069    +  CDS            AmpR: β-lactamase; bla; confers resistance to ampicillin, carbenicillin, and related antibiotics
   1240..1828    +  rep_origin     ori: high-copy-number ColE1/pMB1/pBR322/pUC origin of replication
   2014..2156    -  misc_feature   bom: basis of mobility region from pBR322
   2258..2449    -  CDS            rop: Rop protein, which maintains plasmids at low copy number; rop
   2466..2846    +  CDS            YPB1_ECOLX: Protein predicted: Swiss-Prot protein existence level 4. From Escherichia coli.
   3088..3712    -  CDS            TcR (fragment): tetracycline efflux protein; tet; confers resistance to tetracycline
   3727..3748    -  protein_bind   CAP binding site: CAP binding activates transcription in the presence of cAMP. E. coli catabolite activator protein
   3761..4843    -  CDS            lacI: lac repressor; lacI; The lac repressor binds to the lac operator to inhibit transcription in E. coli. This inhibition can be relieved by adding lactose or isopropyl-β-D-thiogalactopyranoside (IPTG).
   4844..4921    -  promoter       lacI promoter: lacI
   4929..5208    -  CDS            TcR (fragment): tetracycline efflux protein; tet; confers resistance to tetracycline
   5230..5248    +  promoter       T7 promoter: promoter for bacteriophage T7 RNA polymerase
   5249..5273    +  protein_bind   lac operator: The lac repressor binds to the lac operator to inhibit transcription in E. coli. This inhibition can be relieved by adding lactose or isopropyl-β-D-thiogalactopyranoside (IPTG). lac repressor encoded by lacI
   5288..5310    +  RBS            RBS: efficient ribosome binding site from bacteriophage T7 gene 10 (Olins and Rangwala, 1989)
   5329..5345    +  CDS            capTEV™ (fragment): composite tag for in vivo biotinylation, TEV protease cleavage, and 6xHis tagging
   5368..5529    +  CDS            spg (fragment): SPG1_STRSG - Experimental evidence at protein level: Swiss-Prot protein existence level 1. Binds to the constant Fc region of IgG with high affinity. From Streptococcus sp. group G.
   5636..5685    +  CDS            SET1 (fragment): solubility-enhancement tag derived from T7 phage gene 10B
   5693..5740    +  terminator     T7 terminator: transcription terminator for bacteriophage T7 RNA polymerase
   5763..5867    -  CDS            TcR (fragment): tetracycline efflux protein; tet; confers resistance to tetracycline
   5915..5943    -  promoter       tet promoter: E. coli promoter for tetracycline efflux protein gene
>Addgene plasmid #148014 | pnEA-NpHGB1_Y | depositor full sequence | sequence record 290461 | Full Sequence
TTCTTGAAGACGAAAGGGCCTCGTGATACGCCTATTTTTATAGGTTAATGTCATGATAATAATGGTTTCT
TAGACGTCAGGTGGCACTTTTCGGGGAAATGTGCGCGGAACCCCTATTTGTTTATTTTTCTAAATACATT
CAAATATGTATCCGCTCATGAGACAATAACCCTGATAAATGCTTCAATAATATTGAAAAAGGAAGAGTAT
GAGTATTCAACATTTCCGTGTCGCCCTTATTCCCTTTTTTGCGGCATTTTGCCTTCCTGTTTTTGCTCAC
CCAGAAACGCTGGTGAAAGTAAAAGATGCTGAAGATCAGTTGGGTGCACGAGTGGGTTACATCGAACTGG
ATCTCAACAGCGGTAAGATCCTTGAGAGTTTTCGCCCCGAAGAACGTTTTCCAATGATGAGCACTTTTAA
AGTTCTGCTATGTGGCGCGGTATTATCCCGTGTTGACGCCGGGCAAGAGCAACTCGGTCGCCGCATACAC
TATTCTCAGAATGACTTGGTTGAGTACTCACCAGTCACAGAAAAGCATCTTACGGATGGCATGACAGTAA
GAGAATTATGCAGTGCTGCCATAACCATGAGTGATAACACTGCGGCCAACTTACTTCTGACAACGATCGG
AGGACCGAAGGAGCTAACCGCTTTTTTGCACAACATGGGGGATCATGTAACTCGCCTTGATCGTTGGGAA
CCGGAGCTGAATGAAGCCATACCAAACGACGAGCGTGACACCACGATGCCTGCAGCAATGGCAACAACGT
TGCGCAAACTATTAACTGGCGAACTACTTACTCTAGCTTCCCGGCAACAATTAATAGACTGGATGGAGGC
GGATAAAGTTGCAGGACCACTTCTGCGCTCGGCCCTTCCGGCTGGCTGGTTTATTGCTGATAAATCTGGA
GCCGGTGAGCGTGGGTCTCGCGGTATCATTGCAGCACTGGGGCCAGATGGTAAGCCCTCCCGTATCGTAG
TTATCTACACGACGGGGAGTCAGGCAACTATGGATGAACGAAATAGACAGATCGCTGAGATAGGTGCCTC
ACTGATTAAGCATTGGTAACTGTCAGACCAAGTTTACTCATATATACTTTAGATTGATTTAAAACTTCAT
TTTTAATTTAAAAGGATCTAGGTGAAGATCCTTTTTGATAATCTCATGACCAAAATCCCTTAACGTGAGT
TTTCGTTCCACTGAGCGTCAGACCCCGTAGAAAAGATCAAAGGATCTTCTTGAGATCCTTTTTTTCTGCG
CGTAATCTGCTGCTTGCAAACAAAAAAACCACCGCTACCAGCGGTGGTTTGTTTGCCGGATCAAGAGCTA
CCAACTCTTTTTCCGAAGGTAACTGGCTTCAGCAGAGCGCAGATACCAAATACTGTCCTTCTAGTGTAGC
CGTAGTTAGGCCACCACTTCAAGAACTCTGTAGCACCGCCTACATACCTCGCTCTGCTAATCCTGTTACC
AGTGGCTGCTGCCAGTGGCGATAAGTCGTGTCTTACCGGGTTGGACTCAAGACGATAGTTACCGGATAAG
GCGCAGCGGTCGGGCTGAACGGGGGGTTCGTGCACACAGCCCAGCTTGGAGCGAACGACCTACACCGAAC
TGAGATACCTACAGCGTGAGCTATGAGAAAGCGCCACGCTTCCCGAAGGGAGAAAGGCGGACAGGTATCC
GGTAAGCGGCAGGGTCGGAACAGGAGAGCGCACGAGGGAGCTTCCAGGGGGAAACGCCTGGTATCTTTAT
AGTCCTGTCGGGTTTCGCCACCTCTGACTTGAGCGTCGATTTTTGTGATGCTCGTCAGGGGGGCGGAGCC
TATGGAAAAACGCCAGCAACGCGGCCTTTTTACGGTTCCTGGCCTTTTGCTGGCCTTTTGCTCACATGTT
CTTTCCTGCGTTATCCCCTGATTCTGTGGATAACCGTATTACCGCCTTTGAGTGAGCTGATACCGCTCGC
CGCAGCCGAACGACCGAGCGCAGCGAGTCAGTGAGCGAGGAAGCGGAAGAGCGCCTGATGCGGTATTTTC
TCCTTACGCATCTGTGCGGTATTTCACACCGCATATATGGTGCACTCTCAGTACAATCTGCTCTGATGCC
GCATAGTTAAGCCAGTATACACTCCGCTATCGCTACGTGACTGGGTCATGGCTGCGCCCCGACACCCGCC
AACACCCGCTGACGCGCCCTGACGGGCTTGTCTGCTCCCGGCATCCGCTTACAGACAAGCTGTGACCGTC
TCCGGGAGCTGCATGTGTCAGAGGTTTTCACCGTCATCACCGAAACGCGCGAGGCAGCTGCGGTAAAGCT
CATCAGCGTGGTCGTGAAGCGATTCACAGATGTCTGCCTGTTCATCCGCGTCCAGCTCGTTGAGTTTCTC
CAGAAGCGTTAATGTCTGGCTTCTGATAAAGCGGGCCATGTTAAGGGCGGTTTTTTCCTGTTTGGTCACT
GATGCCTCCGTGTAAGGGGGATTTCTGTTCATGGGGGTAATGATACCGATGAAACGAGAGAGGATGCTCA
CGATACGGGTTACTGATGATGAACATGCCCGGTTACTGGAACGTTGTGAGGGTAAACAACTGGCGGTATG
GATGCGGCGGGACCAGAGAAAAATCACTCAGGGTCAATGCCAGCGCTTCGTTAATACAGATGTAGGTGTT
CCACAGGGTAGCCAGCAGCATCCTGCGATGCAGATCCGGAACATAATGGTGCAGGGCGCTGACTTCCGCG
TTTCCAGACTTTACGAAACACGGAAACCGAAGACCATTCATGTTGTTGCTCAGGTCGCAGACGTTTTGCA
GCAGCAGTCGCTTCACGTTCGCTCGCGTATCGGTGATTCATTCTGCTAACCAGTAAGGCAACCCCGCCAG
CCTAGCCGGGTCCTCAACGACAGGAGCACGATCATGCGCACCCGTGGCCAGGACCCAACGCTGCCCGAGA
TGCGCCGCGTGCGGCTGCTGGAGATGGCGGACGCGATGGATATGTTCTGCCAAGGGTTGGTTTGCGCATT
CACAGTTCTCCGCAAGAATTGATTGGCTCCAATTCTTGGAGTGGTGAATCCGTTAGCGAGGTGCCGCCGG
CTTCCATTCAGGTCGAGGTGGCCCGGCTCCATGCACCGCGACGCAACGCGGGGAGGCAGACAAGGTATAG
GGCGGCGCCTACAATCCATGCCAACCCGTTCCATGTGCTCGCCGAGGCGGCATAAATCGCCGTGACGATC
AGCGGTCCAGTGATCGAAGTTAGGCTGGTAAGAGCCGCGAGCGATCCTTGAAGCTGTCCCTGATGGTCGT
CATCTACCTGCCTGGACAGCATGGCCTGCAACGCGGGCATCCCGATGCCGCCGGAAGCGAGAAGAATCAT
AATGGGGAAGGCCATCCAGCCTCGCGTCGCGAACGCCAGCAAGACGTAGCCCAGCGCGTCGGCCGCCATG
CCGGCGATAATGGCCTGCTTCTCGCCGAAACGTTTGGTGGCGGGACCAGTGACGAAGGCTTGAGCGAGGG
CGTGCAAGATTCCGAATACCGCAAGCGACAGGCCGATCATCGTCGCGCTCCAGCGAAAGCGGTCCTCGCC
GAAAATGACCCAGAGCGCTGCCGGCACCTGTCCTACGAGTTGCATGATAAAGAAGACAGTCATAAGTGCG
GCGACGATAGTCATGCCCCGCGCCCACCGGAAGGAGCTGACTGGGTTGAAGGCTCTCAAGGGCATCGGTC
GAGATCCCGGTGCCTAATGAGTGAGCTAACTTACATTAATTGCGTTGCGCTCACTGCCCGCTTTCCAGTC
GGGAAACCTGTCGTGCCAGCTGCATTAATGAATCGGCCAACGCGCGGGGAGAGGCGGTTTGCGTATTGGG
CGCCAGGGTGGTTTTTCTTTTCACCAGTGAGACGGGCAACAGCTGATTGCCCTTCACCGCCTGGCCCTGA
GAGAGTTGCAGCAAGCGGTCCACGCTGGTTTGCCCCAGCAGGCGAAAATCCTGTTTGATGGTGGTTAACG
GCGGGATATAACATGAGCTGTCTTCGGTATCGTCGTATCCCACTACCGAGATATCCGCACCAACGCGCAG
CCCGGACTCGGTAATGGCGCGCATTGCGCCCAGCGCCATCTGATCGTTGGCAACCAGCATCGCAGTGGGA
ACGATGCCCTCATTCAGCATTTGCATGGTTTGTTGAAAACCGGACATGGCACTCCAGTCGCCTTCCCGTT
CCGCTATCGGCTGAATTTGATTGCGAGTGAGATATTTATGCCAGCCAGCCAGACGCAGACGCGCCGAGAC
AGAACTTAATGGGCCCGCTAACAGCGCGATTTGCTGGTGACCCAATGCGACCAGATGCTCCACGCCCAGT
CGCGTACCGTCTTCATGGGAGAAAATAATACTGTTGATGGGTGTCTGGTCAGAGACATCAAGAAATAACG
CCGGAACATTAGTGCAGGCAGCTTCCACAGCAATGGCATCCTGGTCATCCAGCGGATAGTTAATGATCAG
CCCACTGACGCGTTGCGCGAGAAGATTGTGCACCGCCGCTTTACAGGCTTCGACGCCGCTTCGTTCTACC
ATCGACACCACCACGCTGGCACCCAGTTGATCGGCGCGAGATTTAATCGCCGCGACAATTTGCGACGGCG
CGTGCAGGGCCAGACTGGAGGTGGCAACGCCAATCAGCAACGACTGTTTGCCCGCCAGTTGTTGTGCCAC
GCGGTTGGGAATGTAATTCAGCTCCGCCATCGCCGCTTCCACTTTTTCCCGCGTTTTCGCAGAAACGTGG
CTGGCCTGGTTCACCACGCGGGAAACGGTCTGATAAGAGACACCGGCATACTCTGCGACATCGTATAACG
TTACTGGTTTCACATTCACCACCCTGAATTGACTCTCTTCCGGGCGCTATCATGCCATACCGCGAAAGGT
TTTGCGCCATTCGATGGTGTCCGGGATCTCGACGCTCTCCCTTATGCGACTCCTGCATTAGGAAGCAGCC
CAGTAGTAGGTTGAGGCCGTTGAGCACCGCCGCCGCAAGGAATGGTGCATGCAAGGAGATGGCGCCCAAC
AGTCCCCCGGCCACGGGGCCTGCCACCATACCCACGCCGAAACAAGCGCTCATGAGCCCGAAGTGGCGAG
CCCGATCTTCCCCATCGGTGATGTCGGCGATATAGGCGCCAGCAACCGCACCTGTGGCGCCGGTGATGCC
GGCCACGATGCGTCCGGCGTAGAGGATCGAGATCTCGATCCCGCGAAATTAATACGACTCACTATAGGGG
AATTGTGAGCGGATAACAATTCCCCACTAGTAATAATTTTGTTTAACTTTAAGAAGGAGATATACCATGG
GCAGCAGCCATCATCATCATCATCACAGCGGTAGCGGTAGCATGCAGTATAAACTAATTCTGAATGGCAA
AACCCTGAAAGGTGAAACCACCACCGAAGCAGTTGATGCAGCCACCGCAGAAAAAGTTTTTAAACAGTAT
GCCAATGATAACGGCGTTGATGGTGAATGGACCTATGATGATGCAACCAAAACCTATACCGTTACCGAAA
GCAGCGGTACCGGCAGCGGCCTGGAAGTTCTGTTCCAGGGGCCCCATATGCTCGAGCTTAAGCAATTGGG
ATCCTAATAGTCTAGAGCTAGCCCTAGGAGATCCGGCTGCTAACAAAGCCCGAAAGGAAGCTGAGTTGGC
TGCTGCCACCGCTGAGCAATAACTAGCATAACCCCTTGGGGCCTCTAAACGGGTCTTGAGGGGTTTTTTG
CTGAAAGGAGGAACTATATCCGGATATCCCGCAAGAGGCCCGGCAGTACCGGCATAACCAAGCCTATGCC
TACAGCATCCAGGGTGACGGTGCCGAGGATGACGATGAGCGCATTGTTAGATTTCATACACGGTGCCTGA
CTGCGTTAGCAATTTAACTGTGATAAACTACCGCATTAAAGCTTATCGATGATAAGCTGTCAAACATGAG
AA
